Addgene plasmid #78385: pNX3a2-Myc13
Purpose: fission yeast epitope tagging
Depositing lab: Kazunori Tomita. Depositing organization: University College London. Publication: Sequential and counter-selectable cassettes for fission yeast. Amelina H, Moiseeva V, Collopy LC, Pearson SR, Armstrong CA, Tomita K. BMC Biotechnol. 2016 Nov 8;16(1):76. 10.1186/s12896-016-0307-4 PubMed 27825338.
Backbone
  Vector backbone: pFA6a-kanMX6
  Selectable markers: Neomycin (select with G418)
Growth in bacteria
  Bacterial resistance: Ampicillin and Kanamycin, 100 & 50 μg/mL
  Growth temperature: 37°C
  Growth strain: DH5alpha
  Copy number: High Copy
Gene/Insert 1
  Gene/Insert name: 13xMyc
Gene/Insert 2
  Gene/Insert name: neoCV (alt name: CMV/neo)
  Insert size (bp): 1622
Terms and licenses: Academic/Nonprofit Terms; Industry Terms: Not Available to Industry
How to cite: pNX3a2-Myc13 was a gift from Kazunori Tomita (Addgene plasmid # 78385 ; http://n2t.net/addgene:78385 ; RRID:Addgene_78385)
