[The description below was written by a language model from this plasmid's Addgene catalogue record and pLannotate feature annotations shown in this document.]
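Description:
pNX3a2-Myc13 is a 4,906 bp template plasmid for C-terminal epitope tagging of genes in fission yeast, built on the pFA6a-kanMX6 backbone. It is maintained in E. coli at high copy through a ColE1/pUC-type origin and carries a β-lactamase (AmpR) gene under its own promoter. The catalogue lists both ampicillin and kanamycin as bacterial selections, which fits the presence of a synthetic bacterial EM7 promoter immediately upstream of the neo coding sequence. Short fragments annotated as rop, bom and lacI appear to be backbone remnants, and SP6 and T7 promoters flank the cassette region, as is typical of pFA6a-derived plasmids.

The payload consists of two adjacent modules. The first is a 13xMyc coding block (thirteen tandem Myc epitopes) followed by the S. cerevisiae ADH1 transcription terminator. It has no promoter of its own, as expected for a tag meant to be fused in frame to the 3' end of a chromosomal gene and expressed from that gene's native promoter. The second, in the opposite orientation, is the neoCV (CMV/neo) marker of about 1.6 kb: the neo aminoglycoside phosphotransferase gene driven by the CMV enhancer and promoter and terminated by an SV40 polyadenylation signal. It replaces the original kanMX6 marker and confers G418 resistance in yeast.

In pFA6a-type systems the tag-plus-marker unit is usually PCR-amplified with primers carrying homology to the target locus and integrated by homologous recombination, though the record itself states only the purpose of fission yeast epitope tagging. The plasmid belongs to a series of sequential and counter-selectable cassettes for fission yeast; the record does not detail how this particular marker is used in that scheme.
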