Features (pLannotate 1.2.2; 16 found; start..end, strand, type, name):
     70..105     +  CDS            rop (fragment): Rop protein, which maintains plasmids at low copy number; rop
    207..258     +  misc_feature   bom (fragment): basis of mobility region from pBR322
    321..339     +  promoter       SP6 promoter: promoter for bacteriophage SP6 RNA polymerase
    418..915     +  CDS            13xMyc: 13 tandem Myc epitope tags
    978..1165    +  terminator     ADH1 terminator: S. cerevisiae ADH1; transcription terminator for the S. cerevisiae alcohol dehydrogenase 1 (ADH1) gene
   1185..1266    -  polyA_signal   SV40 poly(A) signal: SV40 polyadenylation signal
   1288..2079    -  CDS            neo: KKA2_KLEPN - Also known as kan, nptII. Experimental evidence at protein level: Swiss-Prot protein existence level 1. Resistance to kanamycin, neomycin, paromomycin, ribostamycin, butirosin and gentamicin B. From Klebsiella pneumoniae.
   2092..2111    -  promoter       SRα promoter (fragment): hybrid promoter consisting of the SV40 early promoter plus part of the long terminal repeat of human T-lymphotrophic virus 1
   2134..2181    -  promoter       EM7 promoter: synthetic bacterial promoter&nbsp
   2299..2502    -  promoter       CMV promoter: human cytomegalovirus (CMV) immediate early promoter
   2503..2806    -  enhancer       CMV enhancer: human cytomegalovirus immediate early enhancer
   2881..2899    -  promoter       T7 promoter: promoter for bacteriophage T7 RNA polymerase
   2921..2974    -  CDS            lacI (fragment): lac repressor; lacI; The lac repressor binds to the lac operator to inhibit transcription in E. coli. This inhibition can be relieved by adding lactose or isopropyl-β-D-thiogalactopyranoside (IPTG).
   3157..3745    -  rep_origin     ori: high-copy-number ColE1/pMB1/pBR322/pUC origin of replication
   3916..4776    -  CDS            AmpR: β-lactamase; bla; confers resistance to ampicillin, carbenicillin, and related antibiotics
   4777..4881    -  promoter       AmpR promoter: bla
>Addgene plasmid #78385 | pNX3a2-Myc13 | depositor full sequence | sequence record 146331 | pNX3a2-Myc13 sequence 4906 bps
GACGTCTAAGAAACCATTATTATCATGACATTAACCTATAAAAATAGGCGTATCACGAGGCCCTTTCGTC
TCGCGCGTTTCGGTGATGACGGTGAAAACCTCTGACACATGCAGCTCCCGGAGACGGTCACAGCTTGTCT
GTAAGCGGATGCCGGGAGCAGACAAGCCCGTCAGGGCGCGTCAGCGGGTGTTGGCGGGTGTCGGGGCTGG
CTTAACTATGCGGCATCAGAGCAGATTGTACTGAGAGTGCACCATATGGACATATTGTCGTTAGAACGCG
GCTACAATTAATACATAACCTTATGTATCATACACATACGATTTAGGTGACACTATAGAACGCGGCCGCC
AGCTGAAGCTTCGTACGCTGCAGGTCGACGGATCCCCGGGTTAATTAACGCTAGCGCGATTAACGGTGAA
CAAAAGCTAATCTCCGAGGAAGACTTGAACGGTGAACAAAAATTAATCTCAGAAGAAGACTTGAACGGAC
TCGACGGTGAACAAAAGTTGATTTCTGAAGAAGATTTGAACGGTGAACAAAAGCTAATCTCCGAGGAAGA
CTTGAACGGTGAACAAAAATTAATCTCAGAAGAAGACTTGAACGGACTCGACGGTGAACAAAAGTTGATT
TCTGAAGAAGATTTGAACGGTGAACAAAAGCTAATCTCCGAGGAAGACTTGAACGGTGAACAAAAATTAA
TCTCAGAAGAAGACTTGAACGGACTCGACGGTGAACAAAAGTTGATTTCTGAAGAAGATTTGAACGGTGA
ACAAAAGCTAATCTCCGAGGAAGACTTGAACGGTGAACAAAAATTAATCTCAGAAGAAGACTTGAACGGA
CTCGACGGTGAACAAAAGTTGATTTCTGAAGAAGATTTGAACGGTGAACAAAAGCTAATCTCCGAGGAAG
ACTTGAACGGTGAACAAAAATTAATCAATCAGTACAAGTCTAGATGAGGCGCGCCACTTCTAAATAAGCG
AATTTCTTATGATTTATGATTTTTATTATTAAATAAGTTATAAAAAAAATAAGTGTATACAAATTTTAAA
GTGACTCTTAGGTTTTAAAACGAAAATTCTTATTCTTGAGTAACTCTTTCCTGTAGGTCAGGTTGCTTTC
TCAGGTATAGTATGAGGTCGCTCTTATTGACCACACCTCTACCGGCAGATCCGCTAGGAGATCTGCAGTG
AAAAAAATGCTTTATTTGTGAAATTTGTGATGCTATTGCTTTATTTGTAACCATTATAAGCTGCAATAAA
CAAGTTCGAACCCCAGAGTCCCGCTCAGAAGAACTCGTCAAGAAGGCGATAGAAGGCGATGCGCTGCGAA
TCGGGAGCGGCGATACCGTAAAGCACGAGGAAGCGGTCAGCCCATTCGCCGCCAAGCTCTTCAGCAATAT
CACGGGTAGCCAACGCTATGTCCTGATAGCGGTCCGCCACACCCAGCCGGCCACAGTCGATGAATCCAGA
AAAGCGGCCATTTTCCACCATGATATTCGGCAAGCAGGCATCGCCATGGGTCACGACGAGATCCTCGCCG
TCGGGCATGCGCGCCTTGAGCCTGGCGAACAGTTCGGCTGGCGCGAGCCCCTGATGCTCTTCGTCCAGAT
CATCCTGATCGACAAGACCGGCTTCCATCCGAGTACGTGCTCGCTCGATGCGATGTTTCGCTTGGTGGTC
GAATGGGCAGGTAGCCGGATCAAGCGTATGCAGCCGCCGCATTGCATCAGCCATGATGGATACTTTCTCG
GCAGGAGCAAGGTGAGATGACAGGAGATCCTGCCCCGGCACTTCGCCCAATAGCAGCCAGTCCCTTCCCG
CTTCAGTGACAACGTCGAGCACAGCTGCGCAAGGAACGCCCGTCGTGGCCAGCCACGATAGCCGCGCTGC
CTCGTCCTGCAGTTCATTCAGGGCACCGGACAGGTCGGTCTTGACAAAAAGAACCGGGCGCCCCTGCGCT
GACAGCCGGAACACGGCGGCATCAGAGCAGCCGATTGTCTGTTGTGCCCAGTCATAGCCGAATAGCCTCT
CCACCCAAGCGGCCGGAGAACCTGCGTGCAATCCATCTTGTTCAATCATGCGAAACGATCCAGCTTTTTG
CAAAAGCCTAGCCATGGTTTAGTTCCTCACCTTGTCGTATTATACTATGCCGATATACTATGCCGATGAT
TAATTGTCAACACGGTCCGTTCCAATGCACCGTTCCCGGCCGCGGAGGCTGGATCGGTCCCGGTGTCTTC
TATGGAGGTCAAAACAGCGTGGATGGCGTCTCCAGGCGATCTGACGGTTCACTAAACGAGCTCTGCTTAT
ATAGACCTCCCACCGTACACGCCTACCGCCCATTTGCGTCAATGGGGCGGAGTTGTTACGACATTTTGGA
AAGTCCCGTTGATTTTGGTGCCAAAACAAACTCCCATTGACGTCAATGGGGTGGAGACTTGGAAATCCCC
GTGAGTCAAACCGCTATCCACGCCCATTGATGTACTGCCAAAACCGCATCACCATGGTAATAGCGATGAC
TAATACGTAGATGTACTGCCAAGTAGGAAAGTCCCATAAGGTCATGTACTGGGCATAATGCCAGGCGGGC
CATTTACCGTCATTGACGTCAATAGGGGGCGTACTTGGCATATGATACACTTGATGTACTGCCAAGTGGG
CAGTTTACCGTAAATACTCCACCCATTGACGTCAATGGAAAGTCCCTATTGGCGTTACTATGGGAACATA
CGTCATTATTGACGTCAATGGGCGGGGGTCGTTGGGCGGTCAGCCAGGCGGGCCATTTACCGTAAGTTAT
GTAACGGTTTAAACGAGCTCGAATTCATCGATGATATCAGATCCACTAGTGGCCTATGCGGCCGCGGATC
TGCCGGTCTCCCTATAGTGAGTCGTATTAATTTCGATAAGCCAGGTTAACCTGCATTAATGAATCGGCCA
ACGCGCGGGGAGAGGCGGTTTGCGTATTGGGCGCTCTTCCGCTTCCTCGCTCACTGACTCGCTGCGCTCG
GTCGTTCGGCTGCGGCGAGCGGTATCAGCTCACTCAAAGGCGGTAATACGGTTATCCACAGAATCAGGGG
ATAACGCAGGAAAGAACATGTGAGCAAAAGGCCAGCAAAAGGCCAGGAACCGTAAAAAGGCCGCGTTGCT
GGCGTTTTTCCATAGGCTCCGCCCCCCTGACGAGCATCACAAAAATCGACGCTCAAGTCAGAGGTGGCGA
AACCCGACAGGACTATAAAGATACCAGGCGTTTCCCCCTGGAAGCTCCCTCGTGCGCTCTCCTGTTCCGA
CCCTGCCGCTTACCGGATACCTGTCCGCCTTTCTCCCTTCGGGAAGCGTGGCGCTTTCTCAATGCTCACG
CTGTAGGTATCTCAGTTCGGTGTAGGTCGTTCGCTCCAAGCTGGGCTGTGTGCACGAACCCCCCGTTCAG
CCCGACCGCTGCGCCTTATCCGGTAACTATCGTCTTGAGTCCAACCCGGTAAGACACGACTTATCGCCAC
TGGCAGCAGCCACTGGTAACAGGATTAGCAGAGCGAGGTATGTAGGCGGTGCTACAGAGTTCTTGAAGTG
GTGGCCTAACTACGGCTACACTAGAAGGACAGTATTTGGTATCTGCGCTCTGCTGAAGCCAGTTACCTTC
GGAAAAAGAGTTGGTAGCTCTTGATCCGGCAAACAAACCACCGCTGGTAGCGGTGGTTTTTTTGTTTGCA
AGCAGCAGATTACGCGCAGAAAAAAAGGATCTCAAGAAGATCCTTTGATCTTTTCTACGGGGTCTGACGC
TCAGTGGAACGAAAACTCACGTTAAGGGATTTTGGTCATGAGATTATCAAAAAGGATCTTCACCTAGATC
CTTTTAAATTAAAAATGAAGTTTTAAATCAATCTAAAGTATATATGAGTAAACTTGGTCTGACAGTTACC
AATGCTTAATCAGTGAGGCACCTATCTCAGCGATCTGTCTATTTCGTTCATCCATAGTTGCCTGACTCCC
CGTCGTGTAGATAACTACGATACGGGAGGGCTTACCATCTGGCCCCAGTGCTGCAATGATACCGCGAGAC
CCACGCTCACCGGCTCCAGATTTATCAGCAATAAACCAGCCAGCCGGAAGGGCCGAGCGCAGAAGTGGTC
CTGCAACTTTATCCGCCTCCATCCAGTCTATTAATTGTTGCCGGGAAGCTAGAGTAAGTAGTTCGCCAGT
TAATAGTTTGCGCAACGTTGTTGCCATTGCTACAGGCATCGTGGTGTCACGCTCGTCGTTTGGTATGGCT
TCATTCAGCTCCGGTTCCCAACGATCAAGGCGAGTTACATGATCCCCCATGTTGTGCAAAAAAGCGGTTA
GCTCCTTCGGTCCTCCGATCGTTGTCAGAAGTAAGTTGGCCGCAGTGTTATCACTCATGGTTATGGCAGC
ACTGCATAATTCTCTTACTGTCATGCCATCCGTAAGATGCTTTTCTGTGACTGGTGAGTACTCAACCAAG
TCATTCTGAGAATAGTGTATGCGGCGACCGAGTTGCTCTTGCCCGGCGTCAATACGGGATAATACCGCGC
CACATAGCAGAACTTTAAAAGTGCTCATCATTGGAAAACGTTCTTCGGGGCGAAAACTCTCAAGGATCTT
ACCGCTGTTGAGATCCAGTTCGATGTAACCCACTCGTGCACCCAACTGATCTTCAGCATCTTTTACTTTC
ACCAGCGTTTCTGGGTGAGCAAAAACAGGAAGGCAAAATGCCGCAAAAAAGGGAATAAGGGCGACACGGA
AATGTTGAATACTCATACTCTTCCTTTTTCAATATTATTGAAGCATTTATCAGGGTTATTGTCTCATGAG
CGGATACATATTTGAATGTATTTAGAAAAATAAACAAATAGGGGTTCCGCGCACATTTCCCCGAAAAGTG
CCACCT
