>Addgene plasmid #78385 | pNX3a2-Myc13 | addgene partial sequence | sequence record 150174 | SP6 5'-ATTTAGGTGACACTATAG-3'
GTACGCTGCAGGTCGACGGATCCCCGGGTTAATTAACGCTAGCGCGATTAACGGTGAACAAAAGCTAATC
TCCGAGGAAGACTTGAACGGTGAACAAAAATTAATCTCAGAAGAAGACTTGAACGGACTCGACGGTGAAC
AAAAGTTGATTTCTGAAGAAGATTTGAACGGTGAACAAAAGCTAATCTCCGAGGAAGACTTGAACGGTGA
ACAAAAATTAATCTCAGAAGAAGACTTGAACGGACTCGACGGTGAACAAAAGTTGATTTCTGAAGAAGAT
TTGAACGGTGAACAAAAGCTAATCTCCGAGGAAGACTTGAACGGTGAACAAAAATTAATCTCAGAAGAAG
ACTTGAACGGACTCGACGGTGAACAAAAGTTGATTTCTGAAGAAGATTTGAACGGTGAACAAAAGCTAAT
CTCCGAGGAAGACTTGAACGGTGAACAAAAATTAATCTCAGAAGAAGACTTGAACGGACTCGACGGTGAA
CAAAAGTTGATTTCTGAAGAAGATTTGAACGGTGAACAAAAGCTAATCTCCGAGGAAGACTTGAACGGTG
AACAAAAATTAATCAATCAGTACAAGTCTAGATGAGGCGCGCCACTTCTAAATAAGCGAATTTCTTATGA
TTTATGATTTTTATTATTAAATAAGTTATAAAAAAAATAAGTGTATACAAATTTTAAAGTGACTCTTAGG
TTTTAAAACGAAAATTCTTATTCTTGAGTAACTCTTTCCTGTAGGTCAGGTTGCTTTCTCAGGTATAGTA
TGAGGTCGCTCTTATTGACCACACCTCTACCGGCAGATCCGCTAGGAGATCTGCAGTGAAAAAAATGCTT
TATTTGTGAAATTTGTGATGCTATTGCTTTATTTGTAACCATTATAAGCTGCAATAAACAAGTTCGAACC
CCAGAGTCCCGCTCAGAAGAACTCGTCAAGAAGGCGATAGAAGGCGATGCGCTGCGAATCGGGAGCGG
