>Addgene plasmid #78385 | pNX3a2-Myc13 | addgene partial sequence | sequence record 150175 | Neo-R 5'-GCCCAGTCATAGCCGAATAG-3'
CTGCGTGCAATCCATCTTGTTCAATCATGCGAAACGATCCAGCTTTTTGCAAAAGCCTAGCCATGGTTTA
GTTCCTCACCTTGTCGTATTATACTATGCCGATATACTATGCCGATGATTAATTGTCAACACGGTCCGTT
CCAATGCACCGTTCCCGGCCGCGGAGGCTGGATCGGTCCCGGTGTCTTCTATGGAGGTCAAAACAGCGTG
GATGGCGTCTCCAGGCGATCTGACGGTTCACTAAACGAGCTCTGCTTATATAGACCTCCCACCGTACACG
CCTACCGCCCATTTGCGTCAATGGGGCGGAGTTGTTACGACATTTTGGAAAGTCCCGTTGATTTTGGTGC
CAAAACAAACTCCCATTGACGTCAATGGGGTGGAGACTTGGAAATCCCCGTGAGTCAAACCGCTATCCAC
GCCCATTGATGTACTGCCAAAACCGCATCACCATGGTAATAGCGATGACTAATACGTAGATGTACTGCCA
AGTAGGAAAGTCCCATAAGGTCATGTACTGGGCATAATGCCAGGCGGGCCATTTACCGTCATTGACGTCA
ATAGGGGGCGTACTTGGCATATGATACACTTGATGTACTGCCAAGTGGGCAGTTTACCGTAAATACTCCA
CCCATTGACGTCAATGGAAAGTCCCTATTGGCGTTACTATGGGAACATACGTCATTATTGACGTCAATGG
GCGGGGGTCGTTGGGCGGTCAGCCAGGCGGGCCATTTACCGTAAGTTATGTAACGGTTTAAACGAGCTCG
AATTCATCGATGATATCAGATCCACTAGTGGCCTATGCGGCCGCGGATCTGCCGGTCTCCCTATAGTGAG
TCGTATTAATTTCGATAAGCCAGGTTAACCTGCATTAATGAATCGGCCAACGCGCGGGGAGAGGCGGTTT
GCGTATTGGGCGCTCTTCCGCTTCCTCGCTCACTGACTCGCTGCGCTCGGTCGTTCGG
